>Addgene plasmid #163424 | Nup58_mEGFP(-7) | addgene full sequence | sequence record 321894 | Addgene NGS Result
GATAACCGTATTACCGCCATGCATTAGTTATTAATAGTAATCAATTACGGGGTCATTAGTTCATAGCCCA
TATATGGAGTTCCGCGTTACATAACTTACGGTAAATGGCCCGCCTGGCTGACCGCCCAACGACCCCCGCC
CATTGACGTCAATAATGACGTATGTTCCCATAGTAACGCCAATAGGGACTTTCCATTGACGTCAATGGGT
GGAGTATTTACGGTAAACTGCCCACTTGGCAGTACATCAAGTGTATCATATGCCAAGTACGCCCCCTATT
GACGTCAATGACGGTAAATGGCCCGCCTGGCATTATGCCCAGTACATGACCTTATGGGACTTTCCTACTT
GGCAGTACATCTACGTATTAGTCATCGCTATTACCATGGTGATGCGGTTTTGGCAGTACATCAATGGGCG
TGGATAGCGGTTTGACTCACGGGGATTTCCAAGTCTCCACCCCATTGACGTCAATGGGAGTTTGTTTTGG
CACCAAAATCAACGGGACTTTCCAAAATGTCGTAACAACTCCGCCCCATTGACGCAAATGGGCGGTAGGC
GTGTACGGTGGGAGGTCTATATAAGCAGAGCTGGTTTAGTGAACCGTCAGATCCGCTAGCGCTACCGGAC
TCAGATCTCGAGCTCAAGCTTCGAATTCTGCAGTCGACGGTACCGCGGGCCCTGGATCCACCGGTCCCGC
GACATGGCCACGGGGTTCTCCTTTGGGTCCGGGACCCTCGGCTCCACCACTGTGGCCCCCGGCGGCACCG
GCACAGGCAGCGGATTCTCCTTCGGCGCGTCCAGCACACCTTCTGTGGGGCTCAACTTCGGAACTCTCGG
AAGCTCTGCGACACCAGCATCTACATCTACTTCTGCCAGTGGTTTTGGAACAGGACTCTTTGGATCTAAG
CCTGGCACTGGATTCACTCTAGGAGGAACAAGTGCAGGAACAACAGCTACTACATCTGCATCTACAACAG
GCTTTAGTTTAGGATTCAGTAAACCTGCAGCATCTGCCACACCATTTGCCCTGCCCGTCACTTCTACCAC
AGCTAGTGGTCTTACTCTCTCGTCTGCTCTGACATCAGCTCCAGCAGCATCCACAGGATTTACGTTGAAT
AACTTGGGAGCAACACCAGCCACAACTACAGCAGCATCAACAGGACTTTCCTTAGGGGGGGCCTTAGCTG
GTTTGGGAGGTTCACTTTTCCAGAGTGGAAACACAGCAACATCAGGTCTCGGACAGAATGCTTTAAGCTT
GTCTCTGGGGACTGCAACACCTACTTCAGCAGCCAGCAGTGAAGGCCTTGGTGGTATAGATTTTAGTACC
TCATCAGATAAAAAGAGTGATAAAACGGGAACAAGGCCAGAGGATAGCAAAGCCCTGAAAGATGAAAACC
TTCCTCCTGTCATCTGTCAGGATGTTGAGAATCTCCAGAAATTTGTCAAGGAACAAAAACAAGTCCAAGA
AGAAATTAGTCGAATGTCTTCCAAAGCAATGCTTAAAGTCCAGGAGGACATCAAGGCCCTGAAGCAGCTC
CTGTCATTGGCTGCTAGTGGGTTGCAGAGGAACACACTCAATATTGACAAACTGAAGTTAGAAACTGCTC
AGGAGTTAAAGAATGCGGAAATAGCTTTAAGAACCCAGAAAACACCACCTGGACTCCAACATGAAAATAC
AGCTCCTGCTGACTACTTCAGAGTCTTGGTTCAGCAATTTGAGGTACAGCTTCAGCAGTACAGGCAGCAG
ATTGAAGAACTAGAAAACCATCTTGCCACTCAAGCAAACAATTCACATATAACTCCGCAAGACTTATCAA
TGGCTATGCAGAAAATTTATCAAACATTTGTAGCTTTAGCTGCACAACTTCAGTCCATTCATGAAAATGT
CAAGGTGCTTAAAGAACAGTATCTCAGCTACAGAAAAATGTTTGAGGAGCTGTTCACCGGGGTGGTGCCC
ATCCTGGTCGAGCTGGACGGTGACGTAAACGGCCACAAGTTCAGCGTGTCCGGCGAGGGCGAGGGCGATG
CCACCTACGGCAAGCTGACCCTGAAGTTCATCTGCACCACCGGCAAGCTGCCCGTGCCCTGGCCCACCCT
CGTGACCACCCTGACCTACGGCGTGCAGTGCTTCAGCCGCTACCCCGACCACATGAAGCAGCACGACTTC
TTCAAGTCCGCCATGCCCGAAGGCTACGTCCAGGAGCGCACCATCTTCTTCAAGGACGACGGCAACTACA
AGACCCGCGCCGAGGTGAAGTTCGAGGGCGACACCCTGGTGAACCGCATCGAGCTGAAGGGCATCGACTT
CAAGGAGGACGGCAACATCCTGGGGCACAAGCTGGAGTACAACTACAACAGCCACAACGTCTATATCATG
GCCGACAAGCAGAAGAACGGCATCAAGGTGAACTTCAAGATCCGCCACAACATCGAGGACGGCAGCGTGC
AGCTCGCCGACCACTACCAGCAGAACACCCCCATCGGCGACGGCCCCGTGCTGCTGCCCGACAACCACTA
CCTGAGCACCCAGTCCAAGCTGAGCAAAGACCCCAACGAGAAGCGCGATCACATGGTCCTGCTGGAGTTC
GTGACCGCCGCCGGGATCACTCTCGGCATGGACGAGCTGTACAAGGATGTGTTTGAAGCCAGGAGAACAG
AAGCCAAGAAGTGGCAGAATGCACCCAGAGTTACTACTGGACCCACGCCTTTCAGCACCATGCCAAACGC
AGCAGCCGTTGCCATGGCTGCAACACTTACACAGCAGCAACAGCCTGCTACAGGGCCACAGCCGTCTCTG
GGAGTTAGTTTTGGAACGCCATTCGGCTCAGGTATTGGCACTGGCTTGCAATCAAGTGGCTTAGGTTCTT
CAAACCTTGGAGGATTTGGAACTAGCTCTGGTTTCGGATGCGGTACCACAGGGGCCTCCACATTTGGATT
TGGAACAACAGATAAACCCTCAGGAAGTCTTAGTGCAGGCTTTGGCAGCTCAAGTACGTCTGGGTTTAAC
TTCAGCAATCCTGGCATCACGGCATCAGCTGGTTTGACATTTGGGGTGTCCAATCCTGCGTCTGCGGGGT
TTGGAACAGGAGGACAACTCCTTCAGTTGAAGAGACCTCCCGCTGGAAACAAAAGAGGAAAGAGATGACC
ATTGCGCTGTCCAGAGGTTCATAAAGCTGTGTACAAGTAAAGCGGCCGCGACTCTAGATCATAATCAGCC
ATACCACATTTGTAGAGGTTTTACTTGCTTTAAAAAACCTCCCACACCTCCCCCTGAACCTGAAACATAA
AATGAATGCAATTGTTGTTGTTAACTTGTTTATTGCAGCTTATAATGGTTACAAATAAAGCAATAGCATC
ACAAATTTCACAAATAAAGCATTTTTTTCACTGCATTCTAGTTGTGGTTTGTCCAAACTCATCAATGTAT
CTTAAGGCGTAAATTGTAAGCGTTAATATTTTGTTAAAATTCGCGTTAAATTTTTGTTAAATCAGCTCAT
TTTTTAACCAATAGGCCGAAATCGGCAAAATCCCTTATAAATCAAAAGAATAGACCGAGATAGGGT
[37 nt withheld, positions 3567-3603]
AAAGAACGTGGACTCCAACGTCAAAGG
[49 nt withheld, positions 3631-3679]
T
[91 nt withheld, positions 3681-3771]
G
[124 nt withheld, positions 3773-3896]
CAGGTGGCACTTTTCGGGGAAATGTGCGCGGAACCCCTATTTGTTTATTTTTCTAAATACATTCAAATAT
GTATCCGCTCATGAGACAATAACCCTGATAAATGCTTCAATAATATTGAAAAAGGAAGAGTCCTGAGGCG
GAAAGAACCAGCTGTGGAATGTGTGTCAGTTAGGGTGTGGAAAGTCCCCAGGCTCCCCAGCAGGCAGAAG
TATGCAAAGCATGCATCTCAATTAGTCAGCAACCAGGTGTGGAAAGTCCCCAGGCTCCCCAGCAGGCAGA
AGTATGCAAAGCATGCATCTCAATTAGTCAGCAACCATAGTCCCGCCCCTAACTCCGCCCATCCCGCCCC
TAACTCCGCCCAGTTCCGCCCATTCTCCGCCCCATGGCTGACTAATTTTTTTTATTTATGCAGAGGCCGA
GGCCGCCTCGGCCTCTGAGCTATTCCAGAAGTAGTGAGGAGGCTTTTTTGGAGGCCTAGGCTTTTGCAAA
GATCGATCAAGAGACAGGATGAGGATCGTTTCGCATGATTGAACAAGATGGATTGCACGCAGGTTCTCCG
GCCGCTTGGGTGGAGAGGCTATTCGGCTATGACTGGGCACAACAGACAATCGGCTGCTCTGATGCCGCCG
TGTTCCGGCTGTCAGCGCAGGGGCGCCCGGTTCTTTTTGTCAAGACCGACCTGTCCGGTGCCCTGAATGA
ACTGCAAGACGAGGCAGCGCGGCTATCGTGGCTGGCCACGACGGGCGTTCCTTGCGCAGCTGTGCTCGAC
GTTGTCACTGAAGCGGGAAGGGACTGGCTGCTATTGGGCGAAGTGCCGGGGCAGGATCTCCTGTCATCTC
ACCTTGCTCCTGCCGAGAAAGTATCCATCATGGCTGATGCAATGCGGCGGCTGCATACGCTTGATCCGGC
TACCTGCCCATTCGACCACCAAGCGAAACATCGCATCGAGCGAGCACGTACTCGGATGGAAGCCGGTCTT
GTCGATCAGGATGATCTGGACGAAGAGCATCAGGGGCTCGCGCCAGCCGAACTGTTCGCCAGGCTCAAGG
CGAGCATGCCCGACGGCGAGGATCTCGTCGTGACCCATGGCGATGCCTGCTTGCCGAATATCATGGTGGA
AAATGGCCGCTTTTCTGGATTCATCGACTGTGGCCGGCTGGGTGTGGCGGACCGCTATCAGGACATAGCG
TTGGCTACCCGTGATATTGCTGAAGAGCTTGGCGGCGAATGGGCTGACCGCTTCCTCGTGCTTTACGGTA
TCGCCGCTCCCGATTCGCAGCGCATCGCCTTCTATCGCCTTCTTGACGAGTTCTTCTGAGCGGGACTCTG
GGGTTCGAAATGACCGACCAAGCGACGCCCAACCTGCCATCACGAGATTTCGATTCCACCGCCGCCTTCT
ATGAAAGGTTGGGCTTCGGAATCGTTTTCCGGGACGCCGGCTGGATGATCCTCCAGCGCGGGGATCTCAT
GCTGGAGTTCTTCGCCCACCCTAGGGGGAGGCTAACTGAAACACGGAAGGAGACAATACCGGAAGGAACC
CGCGCTATGACGGCAATAAAAAGACAGAATAAAACGCACGGTGTTGGGTCGTTTGTTCATAAACGCGGGG
TTCGGTCCCAGGGCTGGCACTCTGTCGATACCCCACCGAGACCCCATTGGGGCCAATACGCCCGCGTTTC
TTCCTTTTCCCCACCCCACCCCCCAAGTTCGGGTGAAGGCCCAGGGCTCGCAGCCAACGTCGGGGCGGCA
GGCCCTGCCATAGCCTCAGGTTACTCATATATACTTTAGATTGATTTAAAACTTCATTTTTAATTTAAAA
GGATCTAGGTGAAGATCCTTTTTGATAATCTCATGACCAAAATCCCTTAACGTGAGTTTTCGTTCCACTG
AGCGTCAGACCCCGTAGAAAAGATCAAAGGATCTTCTTGAGATCCTTTTTTTCTGCGCGTAATCTGCTGC
TTGCAAACAAAAAAACCACCGCTACCAGCGGTGGTTTGTTTGCCGGATCAAGAGCTACCAACTCTTTTTC
CGAAGGTAACTGGCTTCAGCAGAGCGCAGATACCAAATACTGTTCTTCTAGTGTAGCCGTAGTTAGGCCA
CCACTTCAAGAACTCTGTAGCACCGCCTACATACCTCGCTCTGCTAATCCTGTTACCAGTGGCTGCTGCC
AGTGGCGATAAGTCGTGTCTTACCGGGTTGGACTCAAGACGATAGTTACCGGATAAGGCGCAGCGGTCGG
GCTGAACGGGGGGTTCGTGCACACAGCCCAGCTTGGAGCGAACGACCTACACCGAACTGAGATACCTACA
GCGTGAGCTATGAGAAAGCGCCACGCTTCCCGAAGGGAGAAAGGCGGACAGGTATCCGGTAAGCGGCAGG
GTCGGAACAGGAGAGCGCACGAGGGAGCTTCCAGGGGGAAACGCCTGGTATCTTTATAGTCCTGTCGGGT
TTCGCCACCTCTGACTTGAGCGTCGATTTTTGTGATGCTCGTCAGGGGGGCGGAGCCTATGGAAAAACGC
CAGCAACGCGGCCTTTTTACGGTTCCTGGCCTTTTGCTGGCCTTTTGCTCACATGTTCTTTCCTGCGTTA
TCCCCTGATTCTGTG
Features (pLannotate 1.2.2; 15 found; start..end, strand, type, name):
     85..388     +  enhancer       CMV enhancer: human cytomegalovirus immediate early enhancer
    389..592     +  promoter       CMV promoter: human cytomegalovirus (CMV) immediate early promoter
    615..695     +  misc_feature   MCS: multiple cloning site
    704..1933    +  CDS            Nup58 (fragment): NUP58_RAT - Also known as Nupl1. Experimental evidence at protein level: Swiss-Prot protein existence level 1. Component of the nuclear pore complex, a complex required for the trafficking across the nuclear membrane. From Rattus norvegicus (Rat).
   1934..2635    +  CDS            mEGFP: mEGFP is a basic (constitutively fluorescent) green fluorescent protein published in 2002, derived from Aequorea victoria. It has moderate acid sensitivity.
   3207..3290    +  CDS            large T antigen (fragment): large T antigen from SV40 (simian virus 40)
   3313..3434    +  polyA_signal   SV40 poly(A) signal: SV40 polyadenylation signal
   3468..3896    -  rep_origin     f1 ori (sequence partly withheld): f1 bacteriophage origin of replication; arrow indicates direction of (+) strand synthesis
   3923..4027    +  promoter       AmpR promoter: bla
   4029..4386    +  promoter       SV40 promoter: SV40 enhancer and early promoter
   4421..5215    +  CDS            NeoR/KanR: aminoglycoside phosphotransferase from Tn5; aph(3')-II (or nptII); confers resistance to neomycin, kanamycin, and G418 (Geneticin®)
   5236..5388    +  CDS            ble (fragment): BLE_KLEPN - Experimental evidence at protein level: Swiss-Prot protein existence level 1. Binding protein with a strong affinity to the bleomycin family of antibiotics. Binds to CL990; an antimitotic-antibiotic compound. From Klebsiella pneumoniae.
   5447..5494    +  polyA_signal   HSV TK poly(A) signal: herpes simplex virus thymidine kinase polyadenylation signal (Cole and Stacy, 1985)
   5585..5601    -  polyA_signal   bGH poly(A) signal (fragment): bovine growth hormone polyadenylation signal
   5823..6411    +  rep_origin     ori: high-copy-number ColE1/pMB1/pBR322/pUC origin of replication
