[The description below was written by a language model from this plasmid's Addgene catalogue record and pLannotate feature annotations shown in this document.]
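Description:
Nup58_mEGFP(-7) is a 6.5 kb mammalian expression plasmid encoding the nuclear pore complex protein Nup58 (also called NUP45 or NUPL1) fused to monomeric EGFP. The catalogue does not name the backbone. It is propagated in E. coli at high copy from a ColE1/pUC-type origin and also carries an f1 phage origin. Selection relies on a single Tn5 NeoR/KanR gene placed behind both a bacterial (bla-type) promoter and the SV40 enhancer/early promoter, and terminated by an HSV TK polyadenylation signal. This one marker therefore gives kanamycin resistance in bacteria and can give G418 resistance in transfected mammalian cells.

The expression cassette is driven by the human CMV immediate-early enhancer and promoter, followed by a multiple cloning site remnant, a Nup58 coding fragment of about 1.2 kb, and then directly the mEGFP coding sequence, with an SV40 poly(A) signal further downstream. According to the stated purpose, the mEGFP lacks its first seven amino acids and is joined at amino acid position 412 of Nup58. This agrees with the annotated Nup58 segment of roughly 410 codons abutting mEGFP. The catalogue also lists the tag as C-terminal on the insert. About 570 nt between mEGFP and the next annotated feature are unannotated, so the table does not show whether further Nup58 sequence follows the fluorescent protein.

The catalogue lists the insert species as human, whereas the automated annotation matched the coding fragment to the rat Nup58 protein entry; the record does not resolve this. Short fragments annotated as SV40 large T antigen, ble and bGH poly(A) appear to be backbone remnants. The record supports use for expressing fluorescently tagged Nup58 in mammalian cells but gives no further application details.
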