Addgene plasmid #163424: Nup58_mEGFP(-7)
Purpose: Mammalian expression of Nup58 with a mEGFP (missing the first 7 amino acids) at amino acid position 412
Depositing lab: Sanford Simon. Depositing organization: Rockefeller University.
Backbone
  Vector backbone: Unspecified
  Vector type: Mammalian Expression
Growth in bacteria
  Bacterial resistance: Kanamycin, 50 μg/mL
  Growth temperature: 37°C
  Growth strain: DH5alpha
  Copy number: High Copy
Gene/Insert
  Gene/Insert name: Nup58 (alt names: NUP45; NUPL1)
  Species: H. sapiens (human)
  Entrez Gene: NUPL1 (a.k.a. PRO2463, KIAA0410)
  Promoter: CMV
  Tag / fusion protein: mEGFP (C terminal on insert)
  Cloning method: Gibson Cloning
Terms and licenses: Academic/Nonprofit Terms; Industry Terms: Not Available to Industry
How to cite: Nup58_mEGFP(-7) was a gift from Sanford Simon (Addgene plasmid # 163424 ; http://n2t.net/addgene:163424 ; RRID:Addgene_163424)
